>Addgene plasmid #114121 | pCW-eGFP-FHA-SHLD2 | addgene full sequence | sequence record 220199 | Addgene NGS Result
GGTGGGAGGCCTATATAAGCAGAGCTCGTTTAGTGAACCGTCAGATCGCCTGGAGAATTGGCTAGCATCA
ACAAGTTTGTACAAAAAAGCAGGCTTCGAAGGAGATAGAACCATGGTGAGCAAGGGCGAGGAGCTGTTCA
CCGGGGTGGTGCCCATCCTGGTCGAGCTGGACGGCGACGTAAACGGCCACAAGTTCAGCGTGTCCGGCGA
GGGCGAGGGCGATGCCACCTACGGCAAGCTGACCCTGAAGTTCATCTGCACCACCGGCAAGCTGCCCGTG
CCCTGGCCCACCCTCGTGACCACCCTGACCTACGGCGTGCAGTGCTTCAGCCGCTACCCCGACCACATGA
AGCAGCACGACTTCTTCAAGTCCGCCATGCCCGAAGGCTACGTCCAGGAGCGCACCATCTTCTTCAAGGA
CGACGGCAACTACAAGACCCGCGCCGAGGTGAAGTTCGAGGGCGACACCCTGGTGAACCGCATCGAGCTG
AAGGGCATCGACTTCAAGGAGGACGGCAACATCCTGGGGCACAAGCTGGAGTACAACTACAACAGCCACA
ACGTCTATATCATGGCCGACAAGCAGAAGAACGGCATCAAGGTGAACTTCAAGATCCGCCACAACATCGA
GGACGGCAGCGTGCAGCTCGCCGACCACTACCAGCAGAACACCCCCATCGGCGACGGCCCCGTGCTGCTG
CCCGACAACCACTACCTGAGCACCCAGTCCGCCCTGAGCAAAGACCCCAACGAGAAGCGCGATCACATGG
TCCTGCTGGAGTTCGTGACCGCCGCCGGGATCACTCTCGGCATGGACGAGCTGTACAAGGGCGCGCCAGC
CGGAGCCGGGGAGCCCGGCTTCTTCGTCACAGGAGACCGCGCCGGTGGCCGGAGCTGGTGCCTGCGGCGG
GTGGGGATGAGCGCCGGGTGGCTGCTGCTGGAAGATGGGTGCGAGGTGACTGTAGGACGAGGATTTGGTG
TCACATACCAACTGGTATCAAAAATCTGCCCCCTGATGATTTCTCGAAACCACTGTGTTTTGAAGCAGAA
TCCTGAGGGCCAATGGACAATTATGGACAACAAGAGTCTAAATGGTGTTTGGCTGAACAGAGCGCGTCTG
GAACCTTTAAGGGTCTATTCCATTCATCAGGGAGACTACATCCAACTTGGAGTGCCTCTGGAAAATAAGG
AGAATGCGGAGTATGAATATGAAGTTACTGAAGAAGACTGGGAGACAATATATCCTTGTCTTTCCCCAAA
GAATGACCAAATGATAGAAAAAAATAAGGAATTGAGAACTAAAAGGAAATTCAGTTTGGATGAAGCCGGA
GCCGGCGCGCCAAGTGGAGGATCTCAAGTCCACATTTTTTGGGGTGCTCCAATTGCTCCACTGAAAATCA
CAGTATCAGAAGACACAGCTTCTTTAATGTCTGTTGCTGACCCCTGGAAAAAAATTCAGCTTTTATACAG
TCAACATTCTTTATATCTGAAGGATGAAAAACAGCACAAAAATCTTGAAAACTATAAAGTCCCAGAATCT
ATTGGTTCTCCAGATCTTAGTGGTCATTTCTTAGCAAACTGTATGAATAGACATGTTCATGTGAAAGATG
ACTTTGTACGTTCTGTTTCTGAAACACAGAATATAGAATCCCAGAAGATTCACTCCTCTAGACTGAGTGA
TATAACTAGCTCTAATATGCAAATATGTGGATTTAAAAGCACAGTTCCGCATTTCACCGAAGAAGAAAAG
TATCAAAAGCTTCTCAGTGAAAATAAAATTAGAGATGAACAGCCTAAACATCAGCCAGATATATGTGGTA
AGAACTTTAACACAAATTTGTTTCAGTTGGGCCATAAATGTGCAGCTGTGTTGGATTTGGTTTGTAGTAC
TGAAAAAATTAATATAGGGCCTGAAGTGGTACAAAGAGAGTGTGTGCCAACAGAATATCATGAAATACAA
AACCAGTGTTTGGGATTATTTTCCTCGAACGCAGTAGATAAGTCAAGGTCTGAAGCAGCAGTTAGGAAGG
TCTCAGACCTTAAAATATCAACTGATACAGAATTTCTCAGTATAATTACCTCCAGCCAGGTTGCTTTTTT
AGCTCAAAAGAAAGATAAAAGGCGGAGTCCTGTAAATAAAGGGAATGTAAACATGGAGACTGAACCAAAG
GCAAGTTACGGGGAGATAAGAATACCTGAAGAGAATTCGATTCAGCTTGATGGTTTTACAGAAGCATATG
AAAGTGGACAAAACCAAGCATATTCCCTTGAACTTTTTAGTCCTGTTTGTCCTAAAACAGAAAATAGCCG
CATTCACATAAACTCTGATAAAGGTCTTGAAGAACATACAGGATCTCAAGAACTTTTCAGTTCTGAAGAT
GAACTGCCACCAAATGAGATACGTATTGAGTTGTGTAGCTCAGGAATACTGTGTTCCCAACTAAATACCT
TCCACAAAAGTGCTATTAAAAGAAGCTGTACCTCTGAAGATAAAGTGGGCCAGTCTGAAGCTCTATCTAG
AGTCCTTCAAGTAGCTAAGAAAATGAAGTTGATTTCTAATGGAGGAGATTCTGCTGTAGAAATGGATCGG
AGAAATGTGTCTGAATTTAAGAGTATTAAAAAAACATCATTAATAAAAAACTGTGATTCTAAAAGCCAGA
AGTATAATTGTTTAGTCATGGTGCTATCTCCATGCCATGTGAAGGAAATAAACATAAAATTCGGACCAAA
TTCTGGCTCTAAAGTGCCTTTAGCAACAGTTACAGTAATTGATCAATCAGAAACTAAGAAGAAGGTTTTT
CTGTGGAGGACTGCAGCATTTTGGGCATTTACAGTGTTTCTTGGAGATATAATTTTACTCACAGATGTTG
TTATTCATGAGGACCAATGGATTGGCGAGACAGTACTACAATCAACATTTAGCAGTCAGTTATTAAATCT
TGGGAGTTATTCATCTATTCAGCCTGAAGAATATTCCAGTGTAGTTAGTGAAGTTGTACTTCAAGACTTA
CTGGCATATGTGTCCTCAAAACATTCCTACCTCAGAGATCTTCCTCCGAGGCAGCCTCAGAGGGTGAACA
GTATAGACTTTGTAGAATTGGAGCACCTTCAACCTGATGTATTAGTCCACGCAGTACTAAGAGTTGTTGA
TTTCACTATACTGACAGAGGCAGTATACAGTTATAGAGGACAGAAGCAGAAAAAAGTTATGTTAACAGTG
GAACAGGCCCAAGATCAACATTATGCGCTTGTATTATGGGGTCCTGGAGCAGCCTGGTACCCTCAACTTC
AAAGGAAAAAAGGTTATATTTGGGAATTTAAATATCTTTTTGTTCAGTGCAATTACACACTAGAAAACCT
AGAATTGCATACAACGCCTTGGTCATCCTGTGAGTGCTTGTTTGATGATGATATAAGGGCAATTACATTT
AAAGCAAAATTTCAAAAAAGTGCACCCTCCTTTGTGAAGATATCAGACTTAGCAACCCACCTAGAGGATA
AGTGTTCAGGAGTGGTTCTGATTAAAGCCCAGATTTCAGAGCTGGCATTTCCTATTACAGCATCTCAGAA
GATAGCGCTAAATGCTCACAGTTCTCTGAAGAGTATTTTTTCTTCTCTTCCCAACATCGTATATACTGGT
TGTGCAAAATGTGGATTGGAACTAGAAACAGATGAGAACAGGATCTACAAACAATGTTTTAGCTGCTTGC
CATTTACTATGAAGAAAATATATTATAGGCCAGCGTTAATGACTGCCATTGATGGAAGACATGATGTTTG
TATCCGTGTAGAATCAAAGCTGATAGAGAAGATTCTTCTCAACATTTCTGCAGACTGCCTCAACAGAGTG
ATAGTTCCTTCCTCAGAGATCACCTATGGGATGGTCGTGGCAGACCTGTTCCACTCCTTGTTGGCAGTCA
GCGCAGAACCTTGTGTATTAAAGATTCAGAGCCTTTTTGTGTTAGATGAAAACAGCTATCCATTACAACA
AGATTTCTCCCTCCTGGATTTTTATCCTGACATTGTAAAGCATGGAGCCAATGCCCGTCTCTAGGACCCA
GCTTTCTTGTACAAAGTGGTTTAGTAATGAACCGGTCCACCACCACCACCACCACTAAGGATCCGGGGTT
GGGGTTGCGCCTTTTCCAAGGCAGCCCTGGGTTTGCGCAGGGACGCGGCTGCTCTGGGCGTGGTTCCGGG
AAACGCAGCGGCGCCGACCCTGGGTCTCGCACATTCTTCACGTCCGTTCGCAGCGTCACCCGGATCTTCG
CCGCTACCCTTGTGGGCCCCCCGGCGACGCTTCCTGCTCCGCCCCTAAGTCGGGAAGGTTCCTTGCGGTT
CGCGGCGTGCCGGACGTGACAAACGGAAGCCGCACGTCTCACTAGTACCCTCGCAGACGGACAGCGCCAG
GGAGCAATGGCAGCGCGCCGACCGCGATGGGCTGTGGCCAATAGCGGCTGCTCAGCAGGGCGCGCCGAGA
GCAGCGGCCGGGAAGGGGCGGTGCGGGAGGCGGGGTGTGGGGCGGTAGTGTGGGCCCTGTTCCTGCCCGC
GCGGTGTTCCGCATTCTGCAAGCCTCCGGAGCGCACGTCGGCAGTCGGCTCCCTCGTTGACCGAATCACC
GACCTCTCTCCCCAGCAATTCACCATGACCGAGTACAAGCCCACGGTGCGCCTCGCCACCCGCGACGACG
TCCCCAGGGCCGTACGCACCCTCGCCGCCGCGTTCGCCGACTACCCCGCCACGCGCCACACCGTCGATCC
GGACCGCCACATCGAGCGGGTCACCGAGCTGCAAGAACTCTTCCTCACGCGCGTCGGGCTCGACATCGGC
AAGGTGTGGGTCGCGGACGACGGCGCCGCGGTGGCGGTCTGGACCACGCCGGAGAGCGTCGAAGCGGGGG
CGGTGTTCGCCGAGATCGGCCCGCGCATGGCCGAGTTGAGCGGTTCCCGGCTGGCCGCGCAGCAACAGAT
GGAAGGCCTCCTGGCGCCGCACCGGCCCAAGGAGCCCGCGTGGTTCCTGGCCACCGTCGGCGTCTCGCCC
GACCACCAGGGCAAGGGTCTGGGCAGCGCCGTCGTGCTCCCCGGAGTGGAGGCGGCCGAGCGCGCCGGGG
TGCCCGCCTTCCTGGAGACCTCCGCGCCCCGCAACCTCCCCTTCTACGAGCGGCTCGGCTTCACCGTCAC
CGCCGACGTCGAGGTGCCCGAAGGACCGCGCACCTGGTGCATGACCCGCAAGCCCGGTGCCGAAGGTAGA
GGTTCTCTCCTCACTTGTGGTGATGTTGAAGAAAACCCTGGTCCAATGTCTAGACTGGACAAGAGCAAAG
TCATAAACGGAGCTCTGGAATTACTCAATGGTGTCGGTATCGAAGGCCTGACGACAAGGAAACTCGCTCA
AAAGCTGGGAGTTGAGCAGCCTACCCTGTACTGGCACGTGAAGAACAAGCGGGCCCTGCTCGATGCCCTG
CCAATCGAGATGCTGGACAGGCATCATACCCACTTCTGCCCCCTGGAAGGCGAGTCATGGCAAGACTTTC
TGCGGAACAACGCCAAGTCATACCGCTGTGCTCTCCTCTCACATCGCGACGGGGCTAAAGTGCATCTCGG
CACCCGCCCAACAGAGAAACAGTACGAAACCCTGGAAAATCAGCTCGCGTTCCTGTGTCAGCAAGGCTTC
TCCCTGGAGAACGCACTGTACGCTCTGTCCGCCGTGGGCCACTTTACACTGGGCTGCGTATTGGAGGAAC
AGGAGCATCAAGTAGCAAAAGAGGAAAGAGAGACACCTACCACCGATTCTATGCCCCCACTTCTGAGACA
AGCAATTGAGCTGTTCGACCGGCAGGGAGCCGAACCTGCCTTCCTTTTCGGCCTGGAACTAATCATATGT
GGCCTGGAGAAACAGCTAAAGTGCGAAAGCGGCGGGCCGACCGACGCCCTTGACGATTTTGACTTAGACA
TGCTCCCAGCCGATGCCCTTGACGACTTTGACCTTGATATGCTGCCTGCTGACGCTCTTGACGATTTTGA
CCTTGACATGCTCCCCGGGTAACTAAGTAAGGATCGATCCAAGATATCGTATTCTTAACTATGTTGCTCC
TTTTACGCTATGTGGATACGCTGCTTTAATGCCTTTGTATCATGCTATTGCTTCCCGTATGGCTTTCATT
TTCTCCTCCTTGTATAAATCCTGGTTGCTGTCTCTTTATGAGGAGTTGTGGCCCGTTGTCAGGCAACGTG
GCGTGGTGTGCACTGTGTTTGCTGACGCAACCCCCACTGGTTGGGGCATTGCCACCACCTGTCAGCTCCT
TTCCGGGACTTTCGCTTTCCCCCTCCCTATTGCCACGGCGGAACTCATCGCCGCCTGCCTTGCCCGCTGC
TGGACAGGGGCTCGGCTGTTGGGCACTGACAATTCCGTGGTGTTGTCGGGGAAGCTGACGTCCTTTCCAT
GGCTGCTCGCCTGTGTTGCCACCTGGATTCTGCGCGGGACGTCCTTCTGCTACGTCCCTTCGGCCCTCAA
TCCAGCGGACCTTCCTTCCCGCGGCCTGCTGCCGGCTCTGCGGCCTCTTCCGCGTCTTCGCCTTCGCCCT
CAGACGAGTCGGATCTCCCTTTGGGCCGCCTCCCCGCCTGTTTCGCCTCGGCGTCCGGACTAGAGGTACC
TTTAAGACCAATGACTTACAAGGCAGCTGTAGATCTTAGCCACTTTTTAAAAGAAAAGGGGGGACTGGAA
GGGCTAATTCACTCCCAACGAAGACAAGATCTGCTTTTTGCTTGTACTGGGTCTCTCTGGTTAGACCAGA
TCTGAGCCTGGGAGCTCTCTGGCTAACTAGGGAACCCACTGCTTAAGCCTCAATAAAGCTTGCCTTGAGT
GCTTCAAGTAGTGTGTGCCCGTCTGTTGTGTGACTCTGGTAACTAGAGATCCCTCAGACCCTTTTAGTCA
GTGTGGAAAATCTCTAGCAGTAGTAGTTCATGTCATCTTATTATTCAGTATTTATAACTTGCAAAGAAAT
GAATATCAGAGAGTGAGAGGAACTTGTTTATTGCAGCTTATAATGGTTACAAATAAAGCAATAGCATCAC
AAATTTCACAAATAAAGCATTTTTTTCACTGCATTCTAGTTGTGGTTTGTCCAAACTCATCAATGTATCT
TATCATGTCTGGCTCTAGCTATCCCGCCCCTAACTCCGCCCATCCCGCCCCTAACTCCGCCCAGTTCCGC
CCATTCTCCGCCCCATGGCTGACTAATTTTTTTTATTTATGCAGAGGCCGAGGCCGCCTCGGCCTCTGAG
CTATTCCAGAAGTAGTGAGGAGGCTTTTTTGGAGGCCTTTCAAATATGTATCCGCTCATGAGACAATAAC
CCTGATAAATGCTTCAATAATATTGAAAAAGGAAGAGTATGAGTATTCAACATTTCCGTGTCGCCCTTAT
TCCCTTTTTTGCGGCATTTTGCCTTCCTGTTTTTGCTCACCCAGAAACGCTGGTGAAAGTAAAAGATGCT
GAAGATCAGTTGGGTGCACGAGTGGGTTACATCGAACTGGATCTCAACAGCGGTAAGATCCTTGAGAGTT
TTCGCCCCGAAGAACGTTTTCCAATGATGAGCACTTTTAAAGTTCTGCTATGTGGCGCGGTATTATCCCG
TATTGACGCCGGGCAAGAGCAACTCGGTCGCCGCATACACTATTCTCAGAATGACTTGGTTGAGTACTCA
CCAGTCACAGAAAAGCATCTTACGGATGGCATGACAGTAAGAGAATTATGCAGTGCTGCCATAACCATGA
GTGATAACACTGCGGCCAACTTACTTCTGACAACGATCGGAGGACCGAAGGAGCTAACCGCTTTTTTGCA
CAACATGGGGGATCATGTAACTCGCCTTGATCGTTGGGAACCGGAGCTGAATGAAGCCATACCAAACGAC
GAGCGTGACACCACGATGCCTGTAGCAATGGCAACAACGTTGCGCAAACTATTAACTGGCGAACTACTTA
CTCTAGCTTCCCGGCAACAATTAATAGACTGGATGGAGGCGGATAAAGTTGCAGGACCACTTCTGCGCTC
GGCCCTTCCGGCTGGCTGGTTTATTGCTGATAAATCTGGAGCCGGTGAGCGTGGGTCTCGCGGTATCATT
GCAGCACTGGGGCCAGATGGTAAGCCCTCCCGTATCGTAGTTATCTACACGACGGGGAGTCAGGCAACTA
TGGATGAACGAAATAGACAGATCGCTGAGATAGGTGCCTCACTGATTAAGCATTGGTAACTGTCAGACCA
AGTTTACTCATATATACTTTAGATTGATTTAAAACTTCATTTTTAATTTAAAAGGATCTAGGTGAAGATC
CTTTTTGATAATCTCATGACCAAAATCCCTTAACGTGAGTTTTCGTTCCACTGAGCGTCAGACCCCGTAG
AAAAGATCAAAGGATCTTCTTGAGATCCTTTTTTTCTGCGCGTAATCTGCTGCTTGCAAACAAAAAAACC
ACCGCTACCAGCGGTGGTTTGTTTGCCGGATCAAGAGCTACCAACTCTTTTTCCGAAGGTAACTGGCTTC
AGCAGAGCGCAGATACCAAATACTGTTCTTCTAGTGTAGCCGTAGTTAGGCCACCACTTCAAGAACTCTG
TAGCACCGCCTACATACCTCGCTCTGCTAATCCTGTTACCAGTGGCTGCTGCCAGTGGCGATAAGTCGTG
TCTTACCGGGTTGGACTCAAGACGATAGTTACCGGATAAGGCGCAGCGGTCGGGCTGAACGGGGGGTTCG
TGCACACAGCCCAGCTTGGAGCGAACGACCTACACCGAACTGAGATACCTACAGCGTGAGCTATGAGAAA
GCGCCACGCTTCCCGAAGGGAGAAAGGCGGACAGGTATCCGGTAAGCGGCAGGGTCGGAACAGGAGAGCG
CACGAGGGAGCTTCCAGGGGGAAACGCCTGGTATCTTTATAGTCCTGTCGGGTTTCGCCACCTCTGACTT
GAGCGTCGATTTTTGTGATGCTCGTCAGGGGGGCGGAGCCTATGGAAAAACGCCAGCAACGCGGCCTTTT
TACGGTTCCTGGCCTTTTGCTGGCCTTTTGCTCACATGTTCTTTCCTGCGTTATCCCCTGATTCTGTGGA
TAACCGTATTACCGCCTTTGAGTGAGCTGATACCGCTCGCCGCAGCCGAACGACCGAGCGCAGCGAGTCA
GTGAGCGAGGAAGCGGAAGAGCGCCCAATACGCAAACCGCCTCTCCCCGCGCGTTGGCCGATTCATTAAT
GCAGCTGGCACGACAGGTTTCCCGACTGGAAAGCGGGCAGTGAGCGCAACGCAATTAATGTGAGTTAGCT
CACTCATTAGGCACCCCAGGCTTTACACTTTATGCTTCCGGCTCGTATGTTGTGTGGAATTGTGAGCGGA
TAACAATTTCACACAGGAAACAGCTATGACCATGATTACGCCAAGCGCGCAATTAACCCTCACTAAAGGG
AACAAAAGCTGGAGCTGCAAGCTTAATGTAGTCTTATGCAATACTCTTGTAGTCTTGCAACATGGTAACG
ATGAGTTAGCAACATGCCTTACAAGGAGAGAAAAAGCACCGTGCATGCCGATTGGTGGAAGTAAGGTGGT
ACGATCGTGCCTTATTAGGAAGGCAACAGACGGGTCTGACATGGATTGGACGAACCACTGAATTGCCGCA
TTGCAGAGATATTGTATTTAAGTGCCTAGCTCGATACATAAACGGGTCTCTCTGGTTAGACCAGATCTGA
GCCTGGGAGCTCTCTGGCTAACTAGGGAACCCACTGCTTAAGCCTCAATAAAGCTTGCCTTGAGTGCTTC
AAGTAGTGTGTGCCCGTCTGTTGTGTGACTCTGGTAACTAGAGATCCCTCAGACCCTTTTAGTCAGTGTG
GAAAATCTCTAGCAGTGGCGCCCGAACAGGGACTTGAAAGCGAAAGGGAAACCAGAGGAGCTCTCTCGAC
GCAGGACTCGGCTTGCTGAAGCGCGCACGGCAAGAGGCGAGGGGCGGCGACTGGTGAGTACGCCAAAAAT
TTTGACTAGCGGAGGCTAGAAGGAGAGAGATGGGTGCGAGAGCGTCAGTATTAAGCGGGGGAGAATTAGA
TCGCGATGGGAAAAAATTCGGTTAAGGCCAGGGGGAAAGAAAAAATATAAATTAAAACATATAGTATGGG
CAAGCAGGGAGCTAGAACGATTCGCAGTTAATCCTGGCCTGTTAGAAACATCAGAAGGCTGTAGACAAAT
ACTGGGACAGCTACAACCATCCCTTCAGACAGGATCAGAAGAACTTAGATCATTATATAATACAGTAGCA
ACCCTCTATTGTGTGCATCAAAGGATAGAGATAAAAGACACCAAGGAAGCTTTAGACAAGATAGAGGAAG
AGCAAAACAAAAGTAAGACCACCGCACAGCAAGCGGCCGCTGATCTTCAGACCTGGAGGAGGAGATATGA
GGGACAATTGGAGAAGTGAATTATATAAATATAAAGTAGTAAAAATTGAACCATTAGGAGTAGCACCCAC
CAAGGCAAAGAGAAGAGTGGTGCAGAGAGAAAAAAGAGCAGTGGGAATAGGAGCTTTGTTCCTTGGGTTC
TTGGGAGCAGCAGGAAGCACTATGGGCGCAGCGTCAATGACGCTGACGGTACAGGCCAGACAATTATTGT
CTGGTATAGTGCAGCAGCAGAACAATTTGCTGAGGGCTATTGAGGCGCAACAGCATCTGTTGCAACTCAC
AGTCTGGGGCATCAAGCAGCTCCAGGCAAGAATCCTGGCTGTGGAAAGATACCTAAAGGATCAACAGCTC
CTGGGGATTTGGGGTTGCTCTGGAAAACTCATTTGCACCACTGCTGTGCCTTGGAATGCTAGTTGGAGTA
ATAAATCTCTGGAACAGATTTGGAATCACACGACCTGGATGGAGTGGGACAGAGAAATTAACAATTACAC
AAGCTTAATACACTCCTTAATTGAAGAATCGCAAAACCAGCAAGAAAAGAATGAACAAGAATTATTGGAA
TTAGATAAATGGGCAAGTTTGTGGAATTGGTTTAACATAACAAATTGGCTGTGGTATATAAAATTATTCA
TAATGATAGTAGGAGGCTTGGTAGGTTTAAGAATAGTTTTTGCTGTACTTTCTATAGTGAATAGAGTTAG
GCAGGGATATTCACCATTATCGTTTCAGACCCACCTCCCAACCCCGAGGGGACAATTCTCGACCTCGAGA
CAAATGGCAGTATTCATCCACAATTTTAAAAGAAAAGGGGGGATTGGGGGGTACAGTGCAGGGGAAAGAA
TAGTAGACATAATAGCAACAGACATACAAACTAAAGAATTACAAAAACAAATTACAAAAATTCAAAATTT
TCGGGTTTATTACAGGGACAGCAGAGATCCACTTTGGCCGCGAATCGATATGTCGAGTTTACTCCCTATC
AGTGATAGAGAACGTATGTCGAGTTTACTCCCTATCAGTGATAGAGAACGATGTCGAGTTTACTCCCTAT
CAGTGATAGAGAACGTATGTCGAGTTTACTCCCTATCAGTGATAGAGAACGTATGTCGAGTTTACTCCCT
ATCAGTGATAGAGAACGTATGTCGAGTTTATCCCTATCAGTGATAGAGAACGTATGTCGAGTTTACTCCC
TATCAGTGATAGAGAACGTATGTCGAGGTAGGCGTGTAC
Features (pLannotate 1.2.2; 31 found; start..end, strand, type, name):
     71..95      +  protein_bind   attB1: mutant version of attB; recombination site for the Gateway® BP reaction BP Clonase™
    113..829     +  CDS            EGFP: EGFP is a basic (constitutively fluorescent) green fluorescent protein published in 1996, derived from Aequorea victoria. It is reported to be a rapidly-maturing weak dimer with moderate acid sensitivity.
    848..1345    +  CDS            RNF8 (fragment): RNF8_HUMAN - Also known as KIAA0646. Experimental evidence at protein level: Swiss-Prot protein existence level 1. E3 ubiquitin-protein ligase that plays a key role in DNA damage signaling via 2 distinct roles: by mediating the 'Lys-63'-linked ubiquitination of histones H2A and H2AX and promoting the recruitment of DNA repair proteins at double-strand breaks (DSBs) sites, and by catalyzing 'Lys-48'-linked ubiquitination to remove target proteins from DNA damage sites. Following DNA DSBs, it is recruited to the sites of damage by ATM-phosphorylated MDC1 and catalyzes the 'Lys-63'-linked ubiquit
   1343..4051    +  CDS            SHLD2: SHLD2_PONAB - Also known as FAM35A From Pongo abelii (Sumatran orangutan) (Pongo pygmaeus abelii).
   4056..4080    -  protein_bind   attB2: mutant version of attB; recombination site for the Gateway® BP reaction BP Clonase™
   4097..4115    +  CDS            9xHis (fragment): 9xHis affinity tag
   4125..4635    +  promoter       hPGK promoter: human phosphoglycerate kinase 1 promoter
   4645..5241    +  CDS            PuroR (fragment): puromycin N-acetyltransferase; pac from Streptomyces; confers resistance to puromycin
   5296..5993    +  CDS            rtTA3 (fragment): reverse tetracycline transactivator 3 activates expression from Tet-responsive promoters in the presence of doxycycline
   5923..6033    +  CDS            VP48: 3 tandem repeats of the minimal activation domain of herpes simplex virus VP16 (Cheng et al., 2013)
   6069..6617    +  misc_feature   WPRE (fragment): woodchuck hepatitis virus posttranscriptional regulatory element
   6643..6714    +  CDS            nef (fragment): NEF_HV1Z2 - Experimental evidence at protein level: Swiss-Prot protein existence level 1. Extracellular Nef protein targets CD4(+) T-lymphocytes for apoptosis by interacting with CXCR4 surface receptors. From Human immunodeficiency virus type 1 group M subtype D (isolate Z2/CDC-Z34) (HIV-1).
   6716..6949    +  LTR            3' LTR (ΔU3): self-inactivating 3' long terminal repeat (LTR) from HIV-1
   7021..7142    +  polyA_signal   SV40 poly(A) signal: SV40 polyadenylation signal
   7182..7317    +  rep_origin     SV40 ori: SV40 origin of replication
   7325..7388    +  promoter       AmpR promoter: bla
   7389..8249    +  CDS            AmpR: β-lactamase; bla; confers resistance to ampicillin, carbenicillin, and related antibiotics
   8420..9008    +  rep_origin     ori: high-copy-number ColE1/pMB1/pBR322/pUC origin of replication
   9191..9283    +  CDS            lacI (fragment): lac repressor; lacI; The lac repressor binds to the lac operator to inhibit transcription in E. coli. This inhibition can be relieved by adding lactose or isopropyl-β-D-thiogalactopyranoside (IPTG).
   9296..9317    +  protein_bind   CAP binding site: CAP binding activates transcription in the presence of cAMP. E. coli catabolite activator protein
   9332..9362    +  promoter       lac promoter: promoter for the E. coli lac operon
   9366..9388    +  protein_bind   lac operator (fragment): The lac repressor binds to the lac operator to inhibit transcription in E. coli. This inhibition can be relieved by adding lactose or isopropyl-β-D-thiogalactopyranoside (IPTG). lac repressor encoded by lacI
   9431..9449    +  promoter       T3 promoter: promoter for bacteriophage T3 RNA polymerase
   9477..9703    +  promoter       RSV promoter: Rous sarcoma virus enhancer/promoter
   9704..9884    +  LTR            5' LTR (truncated): truncated 5' long terminal repeat (LTR) from HIV-1
   9931..10056   +  misc_feature   HIV-1 Ψ: packaging signal of human immunodeficiency virus type 1
  10040..10403   +  CDS            HIV-1 gag (fragment): gag protein from human immunodeficiency virus 1; gag
  10549..10782   +  misc_feature   RRE: The Rev response element (RRE) of HIV-1 allows for Rev-dependent mRNA export from the nucleus to the cytoplasm.
  11159..11183   +  CDS            Rev (fragment): human immunodeficiency virus 1 (HIV-1) Rev protein; rev; enhances nuclear export of unspliced and incompletely spliced viral mRNAs
  11224..11341   +  misc_feature   cPPT/CTS: central polypurine tract and central termination sequence of HIV-1
  11395..50      +  promoter       tight TRE promoter (across the origin): Tet-responsive promoter PTight, consisting of seven tet operator sequences followed by the minimal CMV promoter
