[The description below was written by a language model from this plasmid's Addgene catalogue record and pLannotate feature annotations shown in this document.]
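Description:
pCW-eGFP-FHA-SHLD2 is a doxycycline-inducible, third-generation-style lentiviral expression vector built on the pCW57.1 backbone, about 11.7 kb in total. It is propagated in E. coli through a high-copy ColE1/pUC-type origin with ampicillin resistance. The viral cassette is framed by an RSV promoter-driven truncated HIV-1 5' LTR and a self-inactivating ΔU3 3' LTR. It carries the Ψ packaging signal, RRE and cPPT/CTS for genome packaging, Rev-dependent export and efficient transduction, and a WPRE upstream of the 3' LTR to boost transcript levels. An SV40 polyadenylation signal and SV40 origin lie outside the provirus.

The payload, introduced by Gateway recombination and flanked by attB1 and attB2 sites, sits downstream of a tight TRE promoter (seven tet operators plus a minimal CMV promoter). It encodes a single fusion of EGFP, the FHA domain of RNF8 (residues 2–160) and human SHLD2 (FAM35A/RINN2). According to the depositor, the long SHLD2 isoform was assembled from an ORFeome short-isoform cDNA and a synthesized C-terminal fragment. The automated annotation matches this ORF to the orangutan orthologue, but the record gives the species as human. A separate hPGK promoter drives a puromycin resistance gene followed by an rtTA3-type reverse tetracycline transactivator, so a single vector supplies both selection of transduced cells and the Tet-On component needed for induction.

RNF8 is recruited to double-strand breaks by ATM-phosphorylated MDC1. The construct is intended to use its FHA domain to tether SHLD2 to damaged chromatin independently of 53BP1, with EGFP allowing visualisation. This makes it useful for studying shieldin function in DNA repair.
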