Addgene plasmid #114121: pCW-eGFP-FHA-SHLD2
Purpose: Lentiviral vector for inducible expression of N-terminally tagged eGFP-RNF8 FHA domain-SHLD2; 53BP1-independent recruitment to damaged chromatin
Depositing lab: Daniel Durocher. Depositing organization: Sinai Health System. Publication: The shieldin complex mediates 53BP1-dependent DNA repair. Noordermeer SM, Adam S, Setiaputra D, Barazas M, Pettitt SJ, Ling AK, Olivieri M, Alvarez-Quilon A, Moatti N, Zimmermann M, Annunziato S, Krastev DB, Song F, Brandsma I, Frankum J, Brough R, Sherker A, Landry S, Szilard RK, Munro MM, McEwan A, Goullet de Rugy T, Lin ZY, Hart T, Moffat J, Gingras AC, Martin A, van Attikum H, Jonkers J, Lord CJ, Rottenberg S, Durocher D. Nature. 2018 Aug;560(7716):117-121. doi: 10.1038/s41586-018-0340-7. Epub 2018 Jul 18. PubMed 30022168.
Backbone
  Vector backbone: pCW57.1
  Backbone manufacturer: Addgene #41393
  Backbone size w/o insert (bp): 7720
  Total vector size (bp): 11659
  Vector type: Mammalian Expression, Lentiviral ; Doxycycline inducible
  Selectable markers: Puromycin
Growth in bacteria
  Bacterial resistance: Ampicillin, 100 μg/mL
  Growth temperature: 30°C
  Growth strain: NEB Stable
  Copy number: Unknown
Gene/Insert
  Gene/Insert name: SHLD2 (alt names: FAM35A; RINN2)
  Species: H. sapiens (human)
  Insert size (bp): 3939
  Entrez Gene: SHLD2 (a.k.a. FAM35A, FAM35A1, RINN2, bA163M19.1)
  Promoter: TRE promoter, Tet ON
  Tag / fusion protein: eGFP (N terminal on insert); RNF8 FHA domain (aa 2-160) (N terminal on insert)
  Cloning method: Gateway Cloning
  Sequencing primers: 5′ LNCX; 3′ O.PGK1b-R (GAACGGACGTGAAGAATGTG)
Resource information
  A portion of this plasmid was derived from a plasmid made by: ORFeome
Terms and licenses: Academic/Nonprofit Terms; Industry Terms: Not Available to Industry
Depositor comments: The SHLD2 short isoform cDNA was obtained from the ORFeome collection. The complete coding sequence of the long isoform of SHLD2 was generated by combining a synthesized fragment corresponding to the long isoform C-terminus using an internal KpnI site.
How to cite: pCW-eGFP-FHA-SHLD2 was a gift from Daniel Durocher (Addgene plasmid # 114121 ; http://n2t.net/addgene:114121 ; RRID:Addgene_114121)
